Addgene plasmid #125119: pSR322.4
Purpose: Expression of uhpA(1-141aa)-ydfI(153-213aa), narL159 chimera under PLtetO-1, output Promoter PydfJ115
Depositing lab: Jeffrey Tabor. Depositing organization: Rice University. Publication: Rewiring bacterial two-component systems by modular DNA-binding domain swapping. Schmidl SR, Ekness F, Sofjan K, Daeffler KN, Brink KR, Landry BP, Gerhardt KP, Dyulgyarov N, Sheth RU, Tabor JJ. Nat Chem Biol. 2019 Jul;15(7):690-698. doi: 10.1038/s41589-019-0286-6. Epub 2019 May 20. PubMed 31110305.
Backbone
  Vector backbone: pProTet.E333
  Total vector size (bp): 4624
  Vector type: Bacterial Expression, Synthetic Biology
Growth in bacteria
  Bacterial resistance: Chloramphenicol, 25 μg/mL
  Growth temperature: 37°C
  Growth strain: BW29852
  Copy number: High Copy
Gene/Insert 1
  Gene/Insert name: uhpA(REC)-ydfI(DBD)159
  Species: Synthetic
  Insert size (bp): 606
Gene/Insert 2
  Gene/Insert name: sfgfp (alt name: Super folder GFP)
  Species: Synthetic
  Insert size (bp): 714
Gene/Insert 3
  Gene/Insert name: tetR
  Species: Tn10 from E. coli
  Insert size (bp): 625
  GenBank ID: NC_009133.1
Terms and licenses: Academic/Nonprofit Terms; Industry Terms: Not Available to Industry
How to cite: pSR322.4 was a gift from Jeffrey Tabor (Addgene plasmid # 125119 ; http://n2t.net/addgene:125119 ; RRID:Addgene_125119)
