[The description below was written by a language model from this plasmid's Addgene catalogue record and pLannotate feature annotations shown in this document.]
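Description:
pSR322.4 is a 4.6 kb bacterial expression and synthetic-biology plasmid built on the pProTet.E333 backbone. It replicates in E. coli from a high-copy ColE1/pUC-type origin and is selected with chloramphenicol through a cat gene driven by its native promoter and followed by the lambda t0 terminator. The two sequence records (depositor and sequencing-derived) differ by one nucleotide in length and in their start coordinate, but show the same 15 features in the same order.

The plasmid carries three transcription units in the same orientation. The first places a synthetic chimeric response regulator under the PLtetO-1 promoter. It joins the receiver (REC) domain of UhpA (residues 1–141) to the DNA-binding domain of YdfI (residues 153–213), and the record labels this crossover "narL159". The automated annotation labels this coding sequence simply as uhpA, reflecting only the best-matching part of the fusion. It is closed by rrnB T1 and T7Te terminators. The second unit is a superfolder GFP reporter, again followed by rrnB T1/T7Te. According to the catalogue entry its output promoter is PydfJ115. That promoter is not annotated in the feature tables, and it presumably lies in the unannotated gap upstream of sfGFP. The third unit expresses TetR from a fragment matching the constitutive J23119 promoter. TetR represses PLtetO-1, so the level of the chimera can be tuned with a tetracycline-class inducer.

Together these parts form a test circuit for rewiring two-component signalling by DNA-binding domain swapping. Activation of the UhpA receiver domain should be redirected to the YdfI-responsive promoter and read out as GFP fluorescence. The record does not show a cognate sensor kinase on this plasmid, so that component is presumably supplied by the host or by another construct.
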