Features (pLannotate 1.2.2; 15 found; start..end, strand, type, name):
    596..690     -  terminator     lambda t0 terminator: transcription terminator from phage lambda
    714..1370    -  CDS            cat: CAT_ECOLX - Experimental evidence at protein level: Swiss-Prot protein existence level 1. This enzyme is an effector of chloramphenicol resistance in bacteria. From Escherichia coli. This protein is used as a marker in many commonly used cloning vectors, such as pACYC184.
   1371..1473    -  promoter       cat promoter: promoter of the E. coli cat gene encoding chloramphenicol acetyltransferase
   1578..1651    +  promoter       PLtetO-1 promoter: modified phage lambda PL promoter with tet operator sites (Lutz and Bujard, 1997)
   1687..2247    +  CDS            uhpA: UHPA_ECOLI - Experimental evidence at protein level: Swiss-Prot protein existence level 1. Part of the UhpABC signaling cascade that controls the expression of the hexose phosphate transporter UhpT. Activates the transcription of the uhpT gene. Acts by binding specifically to the uhpT promoter region. From Escherichia coli (strain K12).
   2316..2387    +  terminator     rrnB T1 terminator: transcription terminator T1 from the E. coli rrnB gene
   2403..2430    +  terminator     T7Te terminator: phage T7 early transcription terminator
   2687..3400    +  CDS            superfolder GFP: GFP variant that folds robustly even when fused to poorly folded proteins (Pédelacq et al., 2006)
   3427..3498    +  terminator     rrnB T1 terminator: transcription terminator T1 from the E. coli rrnB gene
   3514..3541    +  terminator     T7Te terminator: phage T7 early transcription terminator
   3548..3592    +  misc_feature   MCS (fragment): pUC18/19 multiple cloning site
   3599..3627    +  promoter       J23119 promoter (fragment): bacterial promoter (Registry of Standard Biological Parts BBa J23119)
   3662..4288    +  CDS            TetR: tetracycline repressor TetR; tetR; TetR binds to the tetracycline operator tetO to inhibit transcription. This inhibition can be relieved by adding tetracycline or doxycycline.
   4294..4380    +  terminator     rrnB T1 terminator: Escherichia coli rrnB; transcription terminator T1 from the E. coli rrnB gene
   4544..508     -  rep_origin     ori (across the origin): high-copy-number ColE1/pMB1/pBR322/pUC origin of replication
>Addgene plasmid #125119 | pSR322.4 | depositor full sequence | sequence record 239147 | pSR322.4 sequence 4624 bps
AAGATACCAGGCGTTTCCCCCTGGAAGCTCCCTCGTGCGCTCTCCTGTTCCGACCCTGCCGCTTACCGGA
TACCTGTCCGCCTTTCTCCCTTCGGGAAGCGTGGCGCTTTCTCAATGCTCACGCTGTAGGTATCTCAGTT
CGGTGTAGGTCGTTCGCTCCAAGCTGGGCTGTGTGCACGAACCCCCCGTTCAGCCCGACCGCTGCGCCTT
ATCCGGTAACTATCGTCTTGAGTCCAACCCGGTAAGACACGACTTATCGCCACTGGCAGCAGCCACTGGT
AACAGGATTAGCAGAGCGAGGTATGTAGGCGGTGCTACAGAGTTCTTGAAGTGGTGGCCTAACTACGGCT
ACACTAGAAGGACAGTATTTGGTATCTGCGCTCTGCTGAAGCCAGTTACCTTCGGAAAAAGAGTTGGTAG
CTCTTGATCCGGCAAACAAACCACCGCTGGTAGCGGTGGTTTTTTTGTTTGCAAGCAGCAGATTACGCGC
AGAAAAAAAGGATCTCAAGAAGATCCTTTGATCTTTTCTACGGGGTCTGACGCTCAGTGGAACGAAAACT
CACGTTAAGGGATTTTGGTCATGACTAGTGCTTGGATTCTCACCAATAAAAAACGCCCGGCGGCAACCGA
GCGTTCTGAACAAATCCAGATGGAGTTCTGAGGTCATTACTGGATCTATCAACAGGAGTCCAAGCGAGCT
CGATATCAAATTACGCCCCGCCCTGCCACTCATCGCAGTACTGTTGTAATTCATTAAGCATTCTGCCGAC
ATGGAAGCCATCACAGACGGCATGATGAACCTGAATCGCCAGCGGCATCAGCACCTTGTCGCCTTGCGTA
TAATATTTGCCCATGGTGAAAACGGGGGCGAAGAAGTTGTCCATATTGGCCACGTTTAAATCAAAACTGG
TGAAACTCACCCAGGGATTGGCTGAGACGAAAAACATATTCTCAATAAACCCTTTAGGGAAATAGGCCAG
GTTTTCACCGTAACACGCCACATCTTGCGAATATATGTGTAGAAACTGCCGGAAATCGTCGTGGTATTCA
CTCCAGAGCGATGAAAACGTTTCAGTTTGCTCATGGAAAACGGTGTAACAAGGGTGAACACTATCCCATA
TCACCAGCTCACCGTCTTTCATTGCCATACGAAATTCCGGATGAGCATTCATCAGGCGGGCAAGAATGTG
AATAAAGGCCGGATAAAACTTGTGCTTATTTTTCTTTACGGTCTTTAAAAAGGCCGTAATATCCAGCTGA
ACGGTCTGGTTATAGGTACATTGAGCAACTGACTGAAATGCCTCAAAATGTTCTTTACGATGCCATTGGG
ATATATCAACGGTGGTATATCCAGTGATTTTTTTCTCCATTTTAGCTTCCTTAGCTCCTGAAAATCTCGA
TAACTCAAAAAATACGCCCGGTAGTGATCTTATTTCATTATGGTGAAAGTTGGAACCTCTTACGTGCCGA
TCAACGTCTCATTTTCGCCAGATATCGACGTCTAAGAAACCATTATTATCATGACATTAACCTATAAAAA
TAGGCGTATCACGAGGCCCTTTCGTCTTCACCTCGAGTCCCTATCAGTGATAGAGATTGACATCCCTATC
AGTGATAGAGATACTGAGCACATCAGCAGGACGCACTGACCAGTTCTAAGACGTAAAAAAGTAGATAGGA
CGCCATATGATCACCGTTGCCCTTATAGACGATCACCTCATCGTCCGCTCCGGCTTTGCGCAGCTGCTGG
GGCTGGAACCTGATTTGCAGGTAGTTGCCGAGTTTGGTTCGGGGCGCGAGGCGCTGGCGGGGCTGCCGGG
GCGCGGTGTGCAGGTGTGTATTTGCGATATCTCCATGCCCGATATCTCCGGTCTGGAGCTGCTAAGCCAG
CTGCCGAAAGGTATGGCGACGATTATGCTCTCCGTTCACGACAGTCCTGCGCTGGTTGAGCAGGCGCTTA
ACGCGGGGGCACGCGGCTTTCTTTCCAAACGCTGTAGCCCGGATGAACTCATTGCTGCGGTGCATACGGT
TGCCACGGGCGGCTGTTATCTGACGCCGGATATTGCCATTAAACTGGCATCCGGTCGTCAGGACCCGCTA
ACCAAACGTGAAGTCATTGTTCTAAAAGCAATTGCTAAAGGTCTTAAAAGCAAAGCGATTGCCTTTGATT
TGGGCGTCTCTGAGCGAACAGTAAAGTCCAGATTAACGTCCATTTACAATAAATTAGGCGCGAATTCAAG
AACTGAGGCAGTAACGATTGCCATGCAAAAAGGTATTCTGACAATAGACAACTAATAATAATCTAGACCA
GGCATCAAATAAAACGAAAGGCTCAGTCGAAAGACTGGGCCTTTCGTTTTATCTGTTGTTTGTCGGTGAA
CGCTCTCTACTAGAGTCACACTGGCTCACCTTCGGGTGGGCCTTTCTGCGTTTATAGTAAATCACTGCAT
AATTCGTGTCGCTCAAGGCGCACTCCCGTTCTGGATAATGTTTTTTGCGCCGACATCATAACGGTTCTGG
CAAATATTCTGAAATGAGCTGGTTAGCTAGTCAACTGCATATTTGAAAATTGCCCAAACGTACATGCCCG
AATGTACGTTTTTTTCATTTCATTGTCAACTACAATGAGAAAGAATGTGATCAAGCAATGTGTTGAAAGG
AGATTATCAAAGAGGAGAAATACTAGATGCGTAAAGGCGAAGAGCTGTTCACTGGTGTCGTCCCTATTCT
GGTGGAACTGGATGGTGATGTCAACGGTCATAAGTTTTCCGTGCGTGGCGAGGGTGAAGGTGACGCAACT
AATGGTAAACTGACGCTGAAGTTCATCTGTACTACTGGTAAACTGCCGGTACCTTGGCCGACTCTGGTAA
CGACGCTGACTTATGGTGTTCAGTGCTTTGCTCGTTATCCGGACCATATGAAGCAGCATGACTTCTTCAA
GTCCGCCATGCCGGAAGGCTATGTGCAGGAACGCACGATTTCCTTTAAGGATGACGGCACGTACAAAACG
CGTGCGGAAGTGAAATTTGAAGGCGATACCCTGGTAAACCGCATTGAGCTGAAAGGCATTGACTTTAAAG
AAGACGGCAATATCCTGGGCCATAAGCTGGAATACAATTTTAACAGCCACAATGTTTACATCACCGCCGA
TAAACAAAAAAATGGCATTAAAGCGAATTTTAAAATTCGCCACAACGTGGAGGATGGCAGCGTGCAGCTG
GCTGATCACTACCAGCAAAACACTCCAATCGGTGATGGTCCTGTTCTGCTGCCAGACAATCACTATCTGA
GCACGCAAAGCGTTCTGTCTAAAGATCCGAACGAGAAACGCGATCATATGGTTCTGCTGGAGTTCGTAAC
CGCAGCGGGCATCACGCATGGTATGGATGAACTGTACAAATGATGATAATAATCTAGACCAGGCATCAAA
TAAAACGAAAGGCTCAGTCGAAAGACTGGGCCTTTCGTTTTATCTGTTGTTTGTCGGTGAACGCTCTCTA
CTAGAGTCACACTGGCTCACCTTCGGGTGGGCCTTTCTGCGTTTATAGGTACCCGTGGATCCTCTAGAGT
CGACCTGCAGGCATGCAAGCTTTTTACGGCTAGCTCAGTCCTAGGTATAGTGCTAGCCCAGCCAGAGAAA
CACTCTTTAACAGGGGGTAGTATGATGTCTCGTTTAGATAAAAGTAAAGTGATTAACAGCGCATTAGAGC
TGCTTAATGAGGTCGGAATCGAAGGTTTAACAACCCGTAAACTCGCCCAGAAGCTAGGTGTAGAGCAGCC
TACATTGTATTGGCATGTAAAAAATAAGCGGGCTTTGCTCGACGCCTTAGCCATTGAGATGTTAGATAGG
CACCATACTCACTTTTGCCCTTTAGAAGGGGAAAGCTGGCAAGATTTTTTACGTAATAACGCTAAAAGTT
TTAGATGTGCTTTACTAAGTCATCGCGATGGAGCAAAAGTACATTTAGGTACACGGCCTACAGAAAAACA
GTATGAAACTCTCGAAAATCAATTAGCCTTTTTATGCCAACAAGGTTTTTCACTAGAGAATGCATTATAT
GCACTCAGCGCAGTGGGGCATTTTACTTTAGGTTGCGTATTGGAAGATCAAGAGCATCAAGTCGCTAAAG
AAGAAAGGGAAACACCTACTACTGATAGTATGCCGCCATTATTACGACAAGCTATCGAATTATTTGATCA
CCAAGGTGCAGAGCCAGCCTTCTTATTCGGCCTTGAATTGATCATATGCGGATTAGAAAAACAACTTAAA
TGTGAAAGTGGGTCTTAAGGCATCAAATAAAACGAAAGGCTCAGTCGAAAGACTGGGCCTTTCGTTTTAT
CTGTTGTTTGTCGGTGAACGCTCTCCTGAGTAGGACAAATCCGCCGCCCTAGACCTAGGCGTTCGGCTGC
GGCGAGCGGTATCAGCTCACTCAAAGGCGGTAATACGGTTATCCACAGAATCAGGGGATAACGCAGGAAA
GAACATGTGAGCAAAAGGCCAGCAAAAGGCCAGGAACCGTAAAAAGGCCGCGTTGCTGGCGTTTTTCCAT
AGGCTCCGCCCCCCTGACGAGCATCACAAAAATCGACGCTCAAGTCAGAGGTGGCGAAACCCGACAGGAC
TATA
