Features (pLannotate 1.2.2; 15 found; start..end, strand, type, name):
     67..140     +  promoter       PLtetO-1 promoter: modified phage lambda PL promoter with tet operator sites (Lutz and Bujard, 1997)
    176..736     +  CDS            uhpA: UHPA_ECOLI - Experimental evidence at protein level: Swiss-Prot protein existence level 1. Part of the UhpABC signaling cascade that controls the expression of the hexose phosphate transporter UhpT. Activates the transcription of the uhpT gene. Acts by binding specifically to the uhpT promoter region. From Escherichia coli (strain K12).
    805..876     +  terminator     rrnB T1 terminator: transcription terminator T1 from the E. coli rrnB gene
    892..919     +  terminator     T7Te terminator: phage T7 early transcription terminator
   1176..1889    +  CDS            superfolder GFP: GFP variant that folds robustly even when fused to poorly folded proteins (Pédelacq et al., 2006)
   1916..1987    +  terminator     rrnB T1 terminator: transcription terminator T1 from the E. coli rrnB gene
   2003..2030    +  terminator     T7Te terminator: phage T7 early transcription terminator
   2037..2081    +  misc_feature   MCS (fragment): pUC18/19 multiple cloning site
   2088..2116    +  promoter       J23119 promoter (fragment): bacterial promoter (Registry of Standard Biological Parts BBa J23119)
   2151..2777    +  CDS            TetR: tetracycline repressor TetR; tetR; TetR binds to the tetracycline operator tetO to inhibit transcription. This inhibition can be relieved by adding tetracycline or doxycycline.
   2783..2869    +  terminator     rrnB T1 terminator: Escherichia coli rrnB; transcription terminator T1 from the E. coli rrnB gene
   3034..3622    -  rep_origin     ori: high-copy-number ColE1/pMB1/pBR322/pUC origin of replication
   3710..3804    -  terminator     lambda t0 terminator: transcription terminator from phage lambda
   3828..4484    -  CDS            cat: CAT_ECOLX - Experimental evidence at protein level: Swiss-Prot protein existence level 1. This enzyme is an effector of chloramphenicol resistance in bacteria. From Escherichia coli. This protein is used as a marker in many commonly used cloning vectors, such as pACYC184.
   4485..4583    -  promoter       cat promoter: promoter of the E. coli cat gene encoding chloramphenicol acetyltransferase
>Addgene plasmid #125119 | pSR322.4 | addgene full sequence | sequence record 247799 | Addgene NGS Result
ATTATTATCATGACATTAACCTATAAAAATAGGCGTATCACGAGGCCCTTTCGTCTTCACCTCGAGTCCC
TATCAGTGATAGAGATTGACATCCCTATCAGTGATAGAGATACTGAGCACATCAGCAGGACGCACTGACC
AGTTCTAAGACGTAAAAAAGTAGATAGGACGCCATATGATCACCGTTGCCCTTATAGACGATCACCTCAT
CGTCCGCTCCGGCTTTGCGCAGCTGCTGGGGCTGGAACCTGATTTGCAGGTAGTTGCCGAGTTTGGTTCG
GGGCGCGAGGCGCTGGCGGGGCTGCCGGGGCGCGGTGTGCAGGTGTGTATTTGCGATATCTCCATGCCCG
ATATCTCCGGTCTGGAGCTGCTAAGCCAGCTGCCGAAAGGTATGGCGACGATTATGCTCTCCGTTCACGA
CAGTCCTGCGCTGGTTGAGCAGGCGCTTAACGCGGGGGCACGCGGCTTTCTTTCCAAACGCTGTAGCCCG
GATGAACTCATTGCTGCGGTGCATACGGTTGCCACGGGCGGCTGTTATCTGACGCCGGATATTGCCATTA
AACTGGCATCCGGTCGTCAGGACCCGCTAACCAAACGTGAAGTCATTGTTCTAAAAGCAATTGCTAAAGG
TCTTAAAAGCAAAGCGATTGCCTTTGATTTGGGCGTCTCTGAGCGAACAGTAAAGTCCAGATTAACGTCC
ATTTACAATAAATTAGGCGCGAATTCAAGAACTGAGGCAGTAACGATTGCCATGCAAAAAGGTATTCTGA
CAATAGACAACTAATAATAATCTAGACCAGGCATCAAATAAAACGAAAGGCTCAGTCGAAAGACTGGGCC
TTTCGTTTTATCTGTTGTTTGTCGGTGAACGCTCTCTACTAGAGTCACACTGGCTCACCTTCGGGTGGGC
CTTTCTGCGTTTATAGTAAATCACTGCATAATTCGTGTCGCTCAAGGCGCACTCCCGTTCTGGATAATGT
TTTTTGCGCCGACATCATAACGGTTCTGGCAAATATTCTGAAATGAGCTGGTTAGCTAGTCAACTGCATA
TTTGAAAATTGCCCAAACGTACATGCCCGAATGTACGTTTTTTTCATTTCATTGTCAACTACAATGAGAA
AGAATGTGATCAAGCAATGTGTTGAAAGGAGATTATCAAAGAGGAGAAATACTAGATGCGTAAAGGCGAA
GAGCTGTTCACTGGTGTCGTCCCTATTCTGGTGGAACTGGATGGTGATGTCAACGGTCATAAGTTTTCCG
TGCGTGGCGAGGGTGAAGGTGACGCAACTAATGGTAAACTGACGCTGAAGTTCATCTGTACTACTGGTAA
ACTGCCGGTACCTTGGCCGACTCTGGTAACGACGCTGACTTATGGTGTTCAGTGCTTTGCTCGTTATCCG
GACCATATGAAGCAGCATGACTTCTTCAAGTCCGCCATGCCGGAAGGCTATGTGCAGGAACGCACGATTT
CCTTTAAGGATGACGGCACGTACAAAACGCGTGCGGAAGTGAAATTTGAAGGCGATACCCTGGTAAACCG
CATTGAGCTGAAAGGCATTGACTTTAAAGAAGACGGCAATATCCTGGGCCATAAGCTGGAATACAATTTT
AACAGCCACAATGTTTACATCACCGCCGATAAACAAAAAAATGGCATTAAAGCGAATTTTAAAATTCGCC
ACAACGTGGAGGATGGCAGCGTGCAGCTGGCTGATCACTACCAGCAAAACACTCCAATCGGTGATGGTCC
TGTTCTGCTGCCAGACAATCACTATCTGAGCACGCAAAGCGTTCTGTCTAAAGATCCGAACGAGAAACGC
GATCATATGGTTCTGCTGGAGTTCGTAACCGCAGCGGGCATCACGCATGGTATGGATGAACTGTACAAAT
GATGATAATAATCTAGACCAGGCATCAAATAAAACGAAAGGCTCAGTCGAAAGACTGGGCCTTTCGTTTT
ATCTGTTGTTTGTCGGTGAACGCTCTCTACTAGAGTCACACTGGCTCACCTTCGGGTGGGCCTTTCTGCG
TTTATAGGTACCCGTGGATCCTCTAGAGTCGACCTGCAGGCATGCAAGCTTTTTACGGCTAGCTCAGTCC
TAGGTATAGTGCTAGCCCAGCCAGAGAAACACTCTTTAACAGGGGGTAGTATGATGTCTCGTTTAGATAA
AAGTAAAGTGATTAACAGCGCATTAGAGCTGCTTAATGAGGTCGGAATCGAAGGTTTAACAACCCGTAAA
CTCGCCCAGAAGCTAGGTGTAGAGCAGCCTACATTGTATTGGCATGTAAAAAATAAGCGGGCTTTGCTCG
ACGCCTTAGCCATTGAGATGTTAGATAGGCACCATACTCACTTTTGCCCTTTAGAAGGGGAAAGCTGGCA
AGATTTTTTACGTAATAACGCTAAAAGTTTTAGATGTGCTTTACTAAGTCATCGCGATGGAGCAAAAGTA
CATTTAGGTACACGGCCTACAGAAAAACAGTATGAAACTCTCGAAAATCAATTAGCCTTTTTATGCCAAC
AAGGTTTTTCACTAGAGAATGCATTATATGCACTCAGCGCAGTGGGGCATTTTACTTTAGGTTGCGTATT
GGAAGATCAAGAGCATCAAGTCGCTAAAGAAGAAAGGGAAACACCTACTACTGATAGTATGCCGCCATTA
TTACGACAAGCTATCGAATTATTTGATCACCAAGGTGCAGAGCCAGCCTTCTTATTCGGCCTTGAATTGA
TCATATGCGGATTAGAAAAACAACTTAAATGTGAAAGTGGGTCTTAAGGCATCAAATAAAACGAAAGGCT
CAGTCGAAAGACTGGGCCTTTCGTTTTATCTGTTGTTTGTCGGTGAACGCTCTCCTGAGTAGGACAAATC
CGCCGCCCTAGACCTAGGGCGTTCGGCTGCGGCGAGCGGTATCAGCTCACTCAAAGGCGGTAATACGGTT
ATCCACAGAATCAGGGGATAACGCATGCAAGAACATGTGAGCAAAAGGCCAGCAAAAGGCCAGGAACCGT
AAAAAGGCCGCGTTGCTGGCGTTTTTCCATAGGCTCCGCCCCCCTGACGAGCATCACAAAAATCGACGCT
CAAGTCAGAGGTGGCGAAACCCGACAGGACTATAAAGATACCAGGCGTTTCCCCCTGGAAGCTCCCTCGT
GCGCTCTCCTGTTCCGACCCTGCCGCTTACCGGATACCTGTCCGCCTTTCTCCCTTCGGGAAGCGTGGCG
CTTTCTCATAGCTCACGCTGTAGGTATCTCAGTTCGGTGTAGGTCGTTCGCTCCAAGCTGGGCTGTGTGC
ACGAACCCCCCGTTCAGCCCGACCGCTGCGCCTTATCCGGTAACTATCGTCTTGAGTCCAACCCGGTAAG
ACACGACTTATCGCCACTGGCAGCAGCCACTGGTAACAGGATTAGCAGAGCGAGGTATGTAGGCGGTGCT
ACAGAGTTCTTGAAGTGGTGGCCTAACTACGGCTACACTAGAAGGACAGTATTTGGTATCTGCGCTCTGC
TGAAGCCAGTTACCTTCGGAAAAAGAGTTGGTAGCTCTTGATCCGGCAAACAAACCACCGCTGGTAGCGG
TGGTTTTTTTGTTTGCAAGCAGCAGATTACGCGCAGAAAAAAAGGATCTCAAGAAGATCCTTTGATCTTT
TCTACGGGGTCTGACGCTCAGTGGAACGAAAACTCACGTTAAGGGATTTTGGTCATGACTAGTGCTTGGA
TTCTCACCAATAAAAAACGCCCGGCGGCAACCGAGCGTTCTGAACAAATCCAGATGGAGTTCTGAGGTCA
TTACTGGATCTATCAACAGGAGTCCAAGCGAGCTCGATATCAAATTACGCCCCGCCCTGCCACTCATCGC
AGTACTGTTGTAATTCATTAAGCATTCTGCCGACATGGAAGCCATCACAAACGGCATGATGAACCTGAAT
CGCCAGCGGCATCAGCACCTTGTCGCCTTGCGTATAATATTTGCCCATGGTGAAAACGGGGGCGAAGAAG
TTGTCCATATTGGCCACGTTTAAATCAAAACTGGTGAAACTCACCCAGGGATTGGCTGAGACGAAAAACA
TATTCTCAATAAACCCTTTAGGGAAATAGGCCAGGTTTTCACCATAACACGCCACATCTTGCGAATATAT
GTGTAGAAACTGCCGGAAATCGTCGTGGTATTCACTCCAGAGCGATGAAAACGTTTCAGTTTGCTCATGG
AAAACGGTGTAACAAGGGTGAACACTATCCCATATCACCAGCTCACCGTCTTTCATTGCCATACGAAATT
CCGGATGAGCATTCATCAGGCGGGCAAGAATGTGAATAAAGGCCGGATAAAACTTGTGCTTATTTTTCTT
TACGGTCTTTAAAAAGGCCGTAATATCCAGCTGAACGGTCTGGTTATAGGTACATTGAGCAACTGACTGA
AATGCCTCAAAATGTTCTTTACGATGCCATTGGGATATATCAACGGTGGTATATCCAGTGATTTTTTTCT
CCATTTTAGCTTCCTTAGCTCCTGAAAATCTCGATAACTCAAAAAATACGACCGGTAGTGATCTTATTTC
ATTATGGTGAAAGTTGGAACCTCTTACGGGCCGGCCAACGTCTCATTTTCGCCAGATATCGACGTCTAAG
AAACC
